>Addgene plasmid #106720 | gh60 | addgene full sequence | sequence record 220824 | Addgene Assembled Full Sequence
CTAAATTGTAAGCGTTAATATTTTGTTAAAATTCGCGTTAAATTTTTGTTAAATCAGCTCATTTTTTAAC
CAATAGGCCGAAATCGGCAAAATCCCTTATAAATCAAAAGAATAGACCGAGATAGGGTTGAGTGGCCGCT
ACAGGGCGCTCCCATTCGCCATTCAGGCTGCGCAACTGTTGGGAAGGGCGTTTCGGTGCGGGCCTCTTCG
CTATTACGCCAGCTGGCGAAAGGGGGATGTGCTGCAAGGCGATTAAGTTGGGTAACGCCAGGGTTTTCCC
AGTCACGACGTTGTAAAACGACGGCCAGTGAGCGCGACGTAATACGACTCACTATAGGGCGAATTGGCGG
AAGGCCGTCAAGGCCACGTGTCTTGTCCAGAGCTCGATATCGAATTCGAGGGCCTATTTCCCATGATTCC
TTCATATTTGCATATACGATACAAGGCTGTTAGAGAGATAATTGGAATTAATTTGACTGTAAACACAAAG
ATATTAGTACAAAATACGTGACGTAGAAAGTAATAATTTCTTGGGTAGTTTGCAGTTTTAAAATTATGTT
TTAAAATGGACTATCATATGCTTACCGTAACTTGAAAGTATTTCGATTTCTTGGCTTTATATATCTTGTG
GAAAGGACGAAACACCGTCGGAGTTCCGCTTGCAGCTGTTTTAGAGCTAGAAATAGCAAGTTAAAATAAG
GCTAGTCCGTTATCAACTTGAAAAAGTGGCACCGAGTCGGTGCTTTTTTTGGTACCTGGAGCACAAGACT
GGCCTCATGGGCCTTCCGCTCACTGCCCGCTTTCCAGTCGGGAAACCTGTCGTGCCAGCTGCATTAACAT
GGTCATAGCTGTTTCCTTGCGTATTGGGCGCTCTCCGCTTCCTCGCTCACTGACTCGCTGCGCTCGGTCG
TTCGGGTAAAGCCTGGGGTGCCTAATGAGCAAAAGGCCAGCAAAAGGCCAGGAACCGTAAAAAGGCCGCG
TTGCTGGCGTTTTTCCATAGGCTCCGCCCCCCTGACGAGCATCACAAAAATCGACGCTCAAGTCAGAGGT
GGCGAAACCCGACAGGACTATAAAGATACCAGGCGTTTCCCCCTGGAAGCTCCCTCGTGCGCTCTCCTGT
TCCGACCCTGCCGCTTACCGGATACCTGTCCGCCTTTCTCCCTTCGGGAAGCGTGGCGCTTTCTCATAGC
TCACGCTGTAGGTATCTCAGTTCGGTGTAGGTCGTTCGCTCCAAGCTGGGCTGTGTGCACGAACCCCCCG
TTCAGCCCGACCGCTGCGCCTTATCCGGTAACTATCGTCTTGAGTCCAACCCGGTAAGACACGACTTATC
GCCACTGGCAGCAGCCACTGGTAACAGGATTAGCAGAGCGAGGTATGTAGGCGGTGCTACAGAGTTCTTG
AAGTGGTGGCCTAACTACGGCTACACTAGAAGAACAGTATTTGGTATCTGCGCTCTGCTGAAGCCAGTTA
CCTTCGGAAAAAGAGTTGGTAGCTCTTGATCCGGCAAACAAACCACCGCTGGTAGCGGTGGTTTTTTTGT
TTGCAAGCAGCAGATTACGCGCAGAAAAAAAGGATCTCAAGAAGATCCTTTGATCTTTTCTACGGGGTCT
GACGCTCAGTGGAACGAAAACTCACGTTAAGGGATTTTGGTCATGAGATTATCAAAAAGGATCTTCACCT
AGATCCTTTTAAATTAAAAATGAAGTTTTAAATCAATCTAAAGTATATATGAGTAAACTTGGTCTGACAG
TTACCAATGCTTAATCAGTGAGGCACCTATCTCAGCGATCTGTCTATTTCGTTCATCCATAGTTGCCTGA
CTCCCCGTCGTGTAGATAACTACGATACGGGAGGGCTTACCATCTGGCCCCAGTGCTGCAATGATACCGC
GAGAACCACGCTCACCGGCTCCAGATTTATCAGCAATAAACCAGCCAGCCGGAAGGGCCGAGCGCAGAAG
TGGTCCTGCAACTTTATCCGCCTCCATCCAGTCTATTAATTGTTGCCGGGAAGCTAGAGTAAGTAGTTCG
CCAGTTAATAGTTTGCGCAACGTTGTTGCCATTGCTACAGGCATCGTGGTGTCACGCTCGTCGTTTGGTA
TGGCTTCATTCAGCTCCGGTTCCCAACGATCAAGGCGAGTTACATGATCCCCCATGTTGTGCAAAAAAGC
GGTTAGCTCCTTCGGTCCTCCGATCGTTGTCAGAAGTAAGTTGGCCGCAGTGTTATCACTCATGGTTATG
GCAGCACTGCATAATTCTCTTACTGTCATGCCATCCGTAAGATGCTTTTCTGTGACTGGTGAGTACTCAA
CCAAGTCATTCTGAGAATAGTGTATGCGGCGACCGAGTTGCTCTTGCCCGGCGTCAATACGGGATAATAC
CGCGCCACATAGCAGAACTTTAAAAGTGCTCATCATTGGAAAACGTTCTTCGGGGCGAAAACTCTCAAGG
ATCTTACCGCTGTTGAGATCCAGTTCGATGTAACCCACTCGTGCACCCAACTGATCTTCAGCATCTTTTA
CTTTCACCAGCGTTTCTGGGTGAGCAAAAACAGGAAGGCAAAATGCCGCAAAAAAGGGAATAAGGGCGAC
ACGGAAATGTTGAATACTCATACTCTTCCTTTTTCAATATTATTGAAGCATTTATCAGGGTTATTGTCTC
ATGAGCGGATACATATTTGAATGTATTTAGAAAAATAAACAAATAGGGGTTCCGCGCACATTTCCCCGAA
AAGTGCCAC
Features (pLannotate 1.2.2; 10 found; start..end, strand, type, name):
      3..134     -  rep_origin     M13 ori (fragment): M13 bacteriophage origin of replication; arrow indicates direction of (+) strand synthesis
    155..311     -  CDS            lacZα (fragment): LacZα fragment of β-galactosidase; lacZ fragment
    320..338     +  promoter       T7 promoter: promoter for bacteriophage T7 RNA polymerase
    398..638     +  promoter       U6 promoter: RNA polymerase III promoter for human U6 snRNA
    668..743     +  misc_RNA       gRNA scaffold: guide RNA scaffold for the Streptococcus pyogenes CRISPR/Cas9 system
    790..837     -  CDS            lacI (fragment): lac repressor; lacI; The lac repressor binds to the lac operator to inhibit transcription in E. coli. This inhibition can be relieved by adding lactose or isopropyl-β-D-thiogalactopyranoside (IPTG).
    874..914     -  rep_origin     RSF ori (fragment): Plasmids containing the RSF 1030 origin of replication can be propagated in E. coli cells that contain additional plasmids with compatible origins.
    992..1580    -  rep_origin     ori: high-copy-number ColE1/pMB1/pBR322/pUC origin of replication
   1751..2611    -  CDS            AmpR: β-lactamase; bla; confers resistance to ampicillin, carbenicillin, and related antibiotics
   2612..2716    -  promoter       AmpR promoter: bla
