[The description below was written by a language model from this plasmid's Addgene catalogue record and pLannotate feature annotations shown in this document.]
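Description:
gh60 is a small mammalian expression plasmid built on the EPB104 guide RNA backbone that delivers a single CRISPR guide RNA against the human glycosyltransferase gene B3GAT3 (also known as GLCATI or glcUAT-I). The assembled sequence is about 2.7 kb. It is propagated in E. coli as a high-copy plasmid through a ColE1/pUC-type origin and selected with ampicillin via the β-lactamase gene and its native promoter. The annotation also picks up short remnants of cloning-vector sequence, including fragments of an M13 origin, lacZα, lacI and an RSF origin. These appear to be backbone leftovers rather than functional parts. No mammalian selection marker or reporter is annotated.

The functional cassette consists of the human U6 promoter, an RNA polymerase III promoter suited to producing short, uncapped transcripts, followed by a gap that matches the position expected for the 20-nucleotide B3GAT3-targeting spacer, and then the Streptococcus pyogenes Cas9 guide RNA scaffold. Transcription therefore yields a complete single guide RNA that directs SpCas9 to the B3GAT3 locus. A T7 promoter lies upstream of the U6 element and probably corresponds to the listed T7-region sequencing primer site. The plasmid encodes no Cas9, so the nuclease must be supplied separately, for example from a co-transfected plasmid or a Cas9-expressing cell line. The insert was introduced by restriction cloning, although the sites used are not recorded.

The construct belongs to a validated gRNA collection covering the human glycosyltransferase genes, and it is intended for knockout or editing of B3GAT3 in human cells for studies of glycosylation.
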