Addgene plasmid #106720: gh60
Purpose: expression of gRNA targeting B3GAT3
Depositing lab: Eric-Paul Bennett. Depositing organization: University of Copenhagen. Publication: A validated gRNA library for CRISPR/Cas9 targeting of the human glycosyltransferase genome. Narimatsu Y, Joshi HJ, Zhang Y, Gomes C, Chen YH, Lorenzetti F, Furukawa S, Schjoldager K, Hansen L, Clausen H, Bennett EP, Wandall HH. Glycobiology. 2018 Jan 5. pii: 4791732. doi: 10.1093/glycob/cwx101. PubMed 29315387.
Backbone
  Vector backbone: EPB104
  Backbone manufacturer: Eric-Paul Bennett (Addgene plasmid # 68369)
  Backbone size w/o insert (bp): 2376
  Vector type: Mammalian Expression
Growth in bacteria
  Bacterial resistance: Ampicillin, 100 μg/mL
  Growth temperature: 37°C
  Growth strain: DH5alpha
  Copy number: High Copy
Gene/Insert
  Gene/Insert name: B3GAT3
  gRNA/shRNA sequence: TCGGAGTTCCGCTTGCAGCT
  Species: H. sapiens (human)
  Entrez Gene: B3GAT3 (a.k.a. GLCATI, JDSCD, glcUAT-I)
  Cloning method: Restriction Enzyme; 5′ cloning site unknown (unknown if destroyed); 3′ cloning site unknown (unknown if destroyed)
  Sequencing primers: 5′ T7NP
Terms and licenses: Academic/Nonprofit Terms; Industry Terms: Not Available to Industry
How to cite: gh60 was a gift from Eric-Paul Bennett (Addgene plasmid # 106720 ; http://n2t.net/addgene:106720 ; RRID:Addgene_106720)
