>Addgene plasmid #106720 | gh60 | addgene partial sequence | sequence record 220825 | hU6-F
GGAATTAATTTGACTGTAAACACAAAGATATTAGTACAAAATACGTGACGTAGAAAGTAATAATTTCTTG
GGTAGTTTGCAGTTTTAAAATTATGTTTTAAAATGGACTATCATATGCTTACCGTAACTTGAAAGTATTT
CGATTTCTTGGCTTTATATATCTTGTGGAAAGGACGAAACACCGTCGGAGTTCCGCTTGCAGCTGTTTTA
GAGCTAGAAATAGCAAGTTAAAATAAGGCTAGTCCGTTATCAACTTGAAAAAGTGGCACCGAGTCGGTGC
TTTTTTTGGTACCTGGAGCACAAGACTGGCCTCATGGGCCTTCCGCTCACTGCCCGCTTTCCAGTCGGGA
AACCTGTCGTGCCAGCTGCATTAACATGGTCATAGCTGTTTCCTTGCGTATTGGGCGCTCTCCGCTTCCT
CGCTCACTGACTCGCTGCGCTCGGTCGTTCGGGTAAAGCCTGGGGTGCCTAATGAGCAAAAGGCCAGCAA
AAGGCCAGGAACCGTAAAAAGGCCGCGTTGCTGGCGTTTTTCCATAGGCTCCGCCCCCCTGACGAGCATC
ACAAAAATCGACGCTCAAGTCAGAGGTGGCGAAACCCGACAGGACTATAAAGATACCAGGCGTTTCCCCC
TGGAAGCTCCCTCGTGCGCTCTCCTGTTCCGACCCTGCCGCTTACCGGATACCTGTCCGCCTTTCTCCCT
TCGGGAAGCGTGGCGCTTTCTCATAGCTCACGCTGTAGGTATCTCAGTTCGGTGTAGGTCGTTCGCTCCA
AGCTGGGCTGTGTGCACGAACCCCCCGTTCAGCCCGACCGCTGCGCCTTATCCGGTAACTATCGTCTTGA
GTCCAACCCGGTAAGACACGACTTATCGCCACTGGCAGCAGCCACTGGTAACAGGATTAGCAGAGCGAGG
TATGTAGGC
